>Addgene plasmid #32572 | pXcX-G4BS-3.6TPH-EGFP | addgene partial sequence | sequence record 39132 | EXFP-R 5'-GTCTTGTAGTTGCCGTCGTC-3'
TCGGGCATGGCGGACTTGAAGAAGTCGTGCTGCTTCATGTGGTCGGGGTAGCGGCTGAAGCACTGCACGC
CGTAGGTCAGGGTGGTCACGAGGGTGGGCCAGGGCACGGGCAGCTTGCCGGTGGTGCAGATGAACTTCAG
GGTCAGCTTGCCGTAGGTGGCATCGCCCTCGCCCTCGCCGGACACGCTGAACTTGTGGCCGTTTACGTCG
CCGTCCAGCTCGACCAGGATGGGCACCACCCCGGTGAACAGCTCCTCGCCCTTGCTCACCATGGTGGCAC
TAGTCCGCGGATCCGGCAGAGATGTAGGAGGAAGGTGAGCGGCAGCTGGCTGCTCGAGGCGCTGTCCAGA
ACCCTGGTGCTGAAGAGCAGTGCGCTTCCTCCCCTCCCTGTGTTCCTTTATATGAGTGACTGAGGAGTGA
TGGGAAGCTGATTAGAAAAAACTCATTTCTGGTTGCTGATGGCCACAATCAGATTACACGTATGAAGCCT
GGGGTTATCTGTGCTCATGATGAGATTTGTTTGTTTCATAGGTCGAGTAGCCCTTTGGGAAGAGATGGTG
GAGAGCTATGCGTCAGGGTTTATTATTATTTTTTTCCTTGCAACAAAATAGCAGTCGTCTAATTTTAATT
CTAGGGCCTGCTATTGGAAGGTTACCCTCAGTCTTCCAGTAACTATGAGTTTGAGTGCTTTGTGCTTTCT
AAAAGTAAGAAAATAGCTTA
