>Addgene plasmid #32572 | pXcX-G4BS-3.6TPH-EGFP | addgene partial sequence | sequence record 133306 | EXFP-R 5'-GTCTTGTAGTTGCCGTCGTC-3'
TCGGGCATGGCGGACTTGAAGAAGTCGTGCTGCTTCATGTGGTCGGGGTAGCGGCTGAAGCACTGCACGC
CGTAGGTCAGGGTGGTCACGAGGGTGGGCCAGGGCACGGGCAGCTTGCCGGTGGTGCAGATGAACTTCAG
GGTCAGCTTGCCGTAGGTGGCATCGCCCTCGCCCTCGCCGGACACGCTGAACTTGTGGCCGTTTACGTCG
CCGTCCAGCTCGACCAGGATGGGCACCACCCCGGTGAACAGCTCCTCGCCCTTGCTCACCATGGTGGCAC
TAGTCCGCGGATCCGGCAGAGATGTAGGAGGAAGGTGAGCGGCAGCTGGCTGCTCGAGGCGCTGTCCAGA
ACCCTGGTGCTGAAGAGCAGTGCGCTTCCTCCCCTCCCTGTGTTCCTTTATATGAGTGACTGAGGAGTGA
TGGGAAGCTGATTAGAAAAAACTCATTTCTGGTTGCTGATGGCCACAATCAGATTACACGTATGAAGCCT
GGGGTTATCTGTGCTCATGATGAGATTTGTTTGTTTCATAGGTCGAGTAGCCCTTTGGGAAGAGATGGTG
GAGAGCTATGCGTCAGGGTTTATTATTATTTTTTTCCTTGCAACAAAATAGCAGTCGTCTAATTTTAATT
CTAGGGCCTGCTATTGGAAGGTTACCCTCAGTCTTCCAGTAACTATGAGTTTGAGTGCTTTGTGCTTTCT
AAAAGTAAGAAAATAGCTTAAGGAAGGCTTTTCTGCACCATGACATGTTACGATGTGCAAATTTTATGTG
TATGTATGTGTGATGGCTTTCGTAA
