[The description below was written by a language model from this plasmid's Addgene catalogue record.]
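Description:
pXcX-G4BS-3.6TPH-EGFP is an adenoviral shuttle-type plasmid built on the pXcX backbone (about 7.1 kb without insert) and classed as a mammalian expression and adenoviral vector. It is maintained in E. coli as a low-copy plasmid under ampicillin selection. No feature table accompanies the record, so the origin of replication, the adenoviral sequences carried by the backbone and any polyadenylation signal are not documented here.

The payload is EGFP, the enhanced jellyfish green fluorescent protein, as an insert of roughly 800 bp cloned between SpeI and NotI sites, both of which are preserved. Expression is driven by the promoter listed as 3.6TPH. The associated publication concerns selective expression in central serotonergic neurons, so this is presumably a 3.6 kb fragment of the tryptophan hydroxylase promoter, although the record does not spell that out. The "G4BS" in the name most likely denotes GAL4 binding sites placed alongside the promoter. Such sites would allow a GAL4-based transactivator to boost output from a weak cell-specific promoter, but the record does not describe this element or say where the transactivator would come from.

According to the linked study, the construct belongs to a set of adenoviral vectors designed for highly selective gene expression in serotonergic neurons of the rat brain, where EGFP serves to label the targeted cells fluorescently. The depositor notes that the repository's quality-control sequencing found a single inserted A relative to the author's sequence, with no evidence that it affects plasmid function.
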