Addgene plasmid #32572: pXcX-G4BS-3.6TPH-EGFP
Depositing lab: Sergey Kasparov. Depositing organization: University of Bristol. Publication: Adenoviral vectors for highly selective gene expression in central serotonergic neurons reveal quantal characteristics of serotonin release in the rat brain. Benzekhroufa K, Liu B, Tang F, Teschemacher AG, Kasparov S. BMC Biotechnol. 2009 Mar 19;9:23. 10.1186/1472-6750-9-23 PubMed 19298646.
Backbone
  Vector backbone: pXcX
  Backbone size w/o insert (bp): 7076
  Vector type: Mammalian Expression, Adenoviral
Growth in bacteria
  Bacterial resistance: Ampicillin, 100 μg/mL
  Growth temperature: 30°C
  Growth strain: DH5alpha
  Copy number: Low Copy
Gene/Insert
  Gene/Insert name: EGFP
  Species: jellyfish
  Insert size (bp): 798
  Promoter: 3.6TPH
  Cloning method: Restriction Enzyme; 5′ cloning site SpeI (not destroyed); 3′ cloning site NotI (not destroyed)
  Sequencing primers: 5′ atggtgagcaagggcgaggagctg
Terms and licenses: Academic/Nonprofit Terms; Industry Terms: Not Available to Industry
Depositor comments: Please note that Addgene's quality control sequence shows A inserted relative to the author's sequence. There is no evidence that this insertion affects the function of the plasmid.
How to cite: pXcX-G4BS-3.6TPH-EGFP was a gift from Sergey Kasparov (Addgene plasmid # 32572 ; http://n2t.net/addgene:32572 ; RRID:Addgene_32572)
